>Addgene plasmid #120073 | pMaCTag-Z30 | depositor full sequence | sequence record 228148 | pMaCTag-Z30 sequence 3901 bps
GAACGCGGCCGCCAGCTGAAGCTTCGTACGTCAGGTGGAGGAGGTAGTGGCGGAGGCGGATCCTATACAG
ACATAGAGATGAACCGACTTGGAAAGTGAACTAGTAACTTGTTTATTGCAGCTTATAATGGTTACAAATA
AAGCAATAGCATCACAAATTTCACAAATAAAGCATTTTTTTCACTGCATTCTAGTTGTGGTTTGTCCAAA
CTCATCAATGTATCTTAGTCGATATAACTTCGTATAGCATACATTATACGAAGTTATGTCGACGGTGTGG
AAAGTCCCCAGGCTCCCCAGCAGGCAGAAGTATGCAAAGCATGCATCTCAATTAGTCAGCAACCAGGTGT
GGAAAGTCCCCAGGCTCCCCAGCAGGCAGAAGTATGCAAAGCATGCATCTCAATTAGTCAGCAACCATAG
TCCCGCCCCTAACTCCGCCCATCCCGCCCCTAACTCCGCCCAGTTCCGCCCATTCTCCGCCCCATGGCTG
ACTAATTTTTTTTATTTATGCAGAGGCCGAGGCCGCCTCGGCCTCTGAGCTATTCCAGAAGTAGTGAGGA
GGCTTTTTTGGAGGCCTAGGCTTTTGCAAAGAATTCGCCACCATGGCCAAGTTGACCAGTGCCGTTCCGG
TGCTCACCGCGCGCGACGTCGCCGGAGCGGTCGAGTTCTGGACCGACCGGCTCGGGTTCTCCCGGGACTT
CGTGGAGGACGACTTCGCCGGTGTGGTCCGGGACGACGTGACCCTGTTCATCAGCGCGGTCCAGGACCAG
GTGGTGCCGGACAACACCCTGGCCTGGGTGTGGGTGCGCGGCCTGGACGAGCTGTACGCCGAGTGGTCGG
AGGTCGTGTCCACGAACTTCCGGGACGCCTCCGGGCCGGCCATGACCGAGATCGGCGAGCAGCCGTGGGG
GCGGGAGTTCGCCCTGCGCGACCCGGCCGGCAACTGCGTGCACTTCGTGGCCGAGGAGCAGGACTGACTG
CAGCGACTGTGCCTTCTAGTTGCCAGCCATCTGTTGTTTGCCCCTCCCCCGTGCCTTCCTTGACCCTGGA
AGGTGCCACTCCCACTGTCCTTTCCTAATAAAATGAGGAAATTGCATCGCATTGTCTGAGTAGGTGTCAT
TCTATTCTGGGGGGTGGGGTGGGGCAGGACAGCAAGGGGGAGGATTGGGAAGACAATAGCAGGCATGCTG
GGGATGCGGTGGGCTCTATGGCTCGAGGAGGGCCTATTTCCCATGATTCCTTCATATTTGCATATACGAT
ACAAGGCTGTTAGAGAGATAATTGGAATTAATTTGACTGTAAACACAAAGATATTAGTACAAAATACGTG
ACGTAGAAAGTAATAATTTCTTGGGTAGTTTGCAGTTTTAAAATTATGTTTTAAAATGGACTATCATATG
CTTACCGTAACTTGAAAGTATTTCGATTTCTTGGCTTTATATATCTTGTGGAAAGGACGAAACACCGATA
ACTTCGTATAGCATACATTATACGAAGTTATGGTACCGATGCAGCTAGCCCGCGGATCTGCCGGTCTCCC
TATAGTGAGTCGTATTAATTTCGATAAGCCAGGTTAACCTGCATTAATGAATCGGCCAACGCGCGGGGAG
AGGCGGTTTGCGTATTGGGCGCTCTTCCGCTTCCTCGCTCACTGACTCGCTGCGCTCGGTCGTTCGGCTG
CGGCGAGCGGTATCAGCTCACTCAAAGGCGGTAATACGGTTATCCACAGAATCAGGGGATAACGCAGGAA
AGAACATGTGAGCAAAAGGCCAGCAAAAGGCCAGGAACCGTAAAAAGGCCGCGTTGCTGGCGTTTTTCCA
TAGGCTCCGCCCCCCTGACGAGCATCACAAAAATCGACGCTCAAGTCAGAGGTGGCGAAACCCGACAGGA
CTATAAAGATACCAGGCGTTTCCCCCTGGAAGCTCCCTCGTGCGCTCTCCTGTTCCGACCCTGCCGCTTA
CCGGATACCTGTCCGCCTTTCTCCCTTCGGGAAGCGTGGCGCTTTCTCAATGCTCACGCTGTAGGTATCT
CAGTTCGGTGTAGGTCGTTCGCTCCAAGCTGGGCTGTGTGCACGAACCCCCCGTTCAGCCCGACCGCTGC
GCCTTATCCGGTAACTATCGTCTTGAGTCCAACCCGGTAAGACACGACTTATCGCCACTGGCAGCAGCCA
CTGGTAACAGGATTAGCAGAGCGAGGTATGTAGGCGGTGCTACAGAGTTCTTGAAGTGGTGGCCTAACTA
CGGCTACACTAGAAGGACAGTATTTGGTATCTGCGCTCTGCTGAAGCCAGTTACCTTCGGAAAAAGAGTT
GGTAGCTCTTGATCCGGCAAACAAACCACCGCTGGTAGCGGTGGTTTTTTTGTTTGCAAGCAGCAGATTA
CGCGCAGAAAAAAAGGATCTCAAGAAGATCCTTTGATCTTTTCTACGGGGTCTGACGCTCAGTGGAACGA
AAACTCACGTTAAGGGATTTTGGTCATGAGATTATCAAAAAGGATCTTCACCTAGATCCTTTTAAATTAA
AAATGAAGTTTTAAATCAATCTAAAGTATATATGAGTAAACTTGGTCTGACAGTTACCAATGCTTAATCA
GTGAGGCACCTATCTCAGCGATCTGTCTATTTCGTTCATCCATAGTTGCCTGACTCCCCGTCGTGTAGAT
AACTACGATACGGGAGGGCTTACCATCTGGCCCCAGTGCTGCAATGATACCGCGAGACCCACGCTCACCG
GCTCCAGATTTATCAGCAATAAACCAGCCAGCCGGAAGGGCCGAGCGCAGAAGTGGTCCTGCAACTTTAT
CCGCCTCCATCCAGTCTATTAATTGTTGCCGGGAAGCTAGAGTAAGTAGTTCGCCAGTTAATAGTTTGCG
CAACGTTGTTGCCATTGCTACAGGCATCGTGGTGTCACGCTCGTCGTTTGGTATGGCTTCATTCAGCTCC
GGTTCCCAACGATCAAGGCGAGTTACATGATCCCCCATGTTGTGCAAAAAAGCGGTTAGCTCCTTCGGTC
CTCCGATCGTTGTCAGAAGTAAGTTGGCCGCAGTGTTATCACTCATGGTTATGGCAGCACTGCATAATTC
TCTTACTGTCATGCCATCCGTAAGATGCTTTTCTGTGACTGGTGAGTACTCAACCAAGTCATTCTGAGAA
TAGTGTATGCGGCGACCGAGTTGCTCTTGCCCGGCGTCAATACGGGATAATACCGCGCCACATAGCAGAA
CTTTAAAAGTGCTCATCATTGGAAAACGTTCTTCGGGGCGAAAACTCTCAAGGATCTTACCGCTGTTGAG
ATCCAGTTCGATGTAACCCACTCGTGCACCCAACTGATCTTCAGCATCTTTTACTTTCACCAGCGTTTCT
GGGTGAGCAAAAACAGGAAGGCAAAATGCCGCAAAAAAGGGAATAAGGGCGACACGGAAATGTTGAATAC
TCATACTCTTCCTTTTTCAATATTATTGAAGCATTTATCAGGGTTATTGTCTCATGAGCGGATACATATT
TGAATGTATTTAGAAAAATAAACAAATAGGGGTTCCGCGCACATTTCCCCGAAAAGTGCCACCTGACGTC
TAAGAAACCATTATTATCATGACATTAACCTATAAAAATAGGCGTATCACGAGGCCCTTTCGTCTCGCGC
GTTTCGGTGATGACGGTGAAAACCTCTGACACATGCAGCTCCCGGAGACGGTCACAGCTTGTCTGTAAGC
GGATGCCGGGAGCAGACAAGCCCGTCAGGGCGCGTCAGCGGGTGTTGGCGGGTGTCGGGGCTGGCTTAAC
TATGCGGCATCAGAGCAGATTGTACTGAGAGTGCACCATATGGACATATTGTCGTTAGAACGCGGCTACA
ATTAATACATAACCTTATGTATCATACACATACGATTTAGGTGACACTATA
Features (pLannotate 1.2.2; 16 found; start..end, strand, type, name):
     64..96      +  CDS            VSV-G tag: epitope tag from vesicular stomatitis virus G protein
    106..227     +  polyA_signal   SV40 poly(A) signal: SV40 polyadenylation signal
    234..267     +  protein_bind   loxP: Cre-mediated recombination occurs in the 8-bp core sequence (GCATACAT). Cre recombinase
    274..590     +  promoter       SV40 promoter: SV40 enhancer and early promoter
    603..977     +  CDS            BleoR: antibiotic-binding protein; Sh ble from Streptoalloteichus hindustanus; confers resistance to bleomycin, phleomycin, and Zeocin™
    987..1211    +  polyA_signal   bGH poly(A) signal: bovine growth hormone polyadenylation signal
   1218..1458    +  promoter       U6 promoter: RNA polymerase III promoter for human U6 snRNA
   1468..1501    +  protein_bind   loxP: Cre-mediated recombination occurs in the 8-bp core sequence (GCATACAT). Cre recombinase
   1539..1557    -  promoter       T7 promoter: promoter for bacteriophage T7 RNA polymerase
   1579..1632    -  CDS            lacI (fragment): lac repressor; lacI; The lac repressor binds to the lac operator to inhibit transcription in E. coli. This inhibition can be relieved by adding lactose or isopropyl-β-D-thiogalactopyranoside (IPTG).
   1815..2403    -  rep_origin     ori: high-copy-number ColE1/pMB1/pBR322/pUC origin of replication
   2574..3434    -  CDS            AmpR: β-lactamase; bla; confers resistance to ampicillin, carbenicillin, and related antibiotics
   3435..3539    -  promoter       AmpR promoter: bla
   3634..3669    +  CDS            rop (fragment): Rop protein, which maintains plasmids at low copy number; rop
   3771..3822    +  misc_feature   bom (fragment): basis of mobility region from pBR322
   3885..2       +  promoter       SP6 promoter (across the origin): promoter for bacteriophage SP6 RNA polymerase
