>Addgene plasmid #120073 | pMaCTag-Z30 | addgene full sequence | sequence record 232683 | Addgene NGS Result
ATTTAGGTGACACTATAGAACGCGGCCGCCAGCTGAAGCTTCGTACGTCAGGTGGAGGAGGTAGTGGCGG
AGGCGGATCCTATACAGACATAGAGATGAACCGACTTGGAAAGTGAACTAGTAACTTGTTTATTGCAGCT
TATAATGGTTACAAATAAAGCAATAGCATCACAAATTTCACAAATAAAGCATTTTTTTCACTGCATTCTA
GTTGTGGTTTGTCCAAACTCATCAATGTATCTTAGTCGATATAACTTCGTATAGCATACATTATACGAAG
TTATGTCGACGGTGTGGAAAGTCCCCAGGCTCCCCAGCAGGCAGAAGTATGCAAAGCATGCATCTCAATT
AGTCAGCAACCAGGTGTGGAAAGTCCCCAGGCTCCCCAGCAGGCAGAAGTATGCAAAGCATGCATCTCAA
TTAGTCAGCAACCATAGTCCCGCCCCTAACTCCGCCCATCCCGCCCCTAACTCCGCCCAGTTCCGCCCAT
TCTCCGCCCCATGGCTGACTAATTTTTTTTATTTATGCAGAGGCCGAGGCCGCCTCGGCCTCTGAGCTAT
TCCAGAAGTAGTGAGGAGGCTTTTTTGGAGGCCTAGGCTTTTGCAAAGAATTCGCCACCATGGCCAAGTT
GACCAGTGCCGTTCCGGTGCTCACCGCGCGCGACGTCGCCGGAGCGGTCGAGTTCTGGACCGACCGGCTC
GGGTTCTCCCGGGACTTCGTGGAGGACGACTTCGCCGGTGTGGTCCGGGACGACGTGACCCTGTTCATCA
GCGCGGTCCAGGACCAGGTGGTGCCGGACAACACCCTGGCCTGGGTGTGGGTGCGCGGCCTGGACGAGCT
GTACGCCGAGTGGTCGGAGGTCGTGTCCACGAACTTCCGGGACGCCTCCGGGCCGGCCATGACCGAGATC
GGCGAGCAGCCGTGGGGGCGGGAGTTCGCCCTGCGCGACCCGGCCGGCAACTGCGTGCACTTCGTGGCCG
AGGAGCAGGACTGACTGCAGCGACTGTGCCTTCTAGTTGCCAGCCATCTGTTGTTTGCCCCTCCCCCGTG
CCTTCCTTGACCCTGGAAGGTGCCACTCCCACTGTCCTTTCCTAATAAAATGAGGAAATTGCATCGCATT
GTCTGAGTAGGTGTCATTCTATTCTGGGGGGTGGGGTGGGGCAGGACAGCAAGGGGGAGGATTGGGAAGA
CAATAGCAGGCATGCTGGGGATGCGGTGGGCTCTATGGCTCGAGGAGGGCCTATTTCCCATGATTCCTTC
ATATTTGCATATACGATACAAGGCTGTTAGAGAGATAATTGGAATTAATTTGACTGTAAACACAAAGATA
TTAGTACAAAATACGTGACGTAGAAAGTAATAATTTCTTGGGTAGTTTGCAGTTTTAAAATTATGTTTTA
AAATGGACTATCATATGCTTACCGTAACTTGAAAGTATTTCGATTTCTTGGCTTTATATATCTTGTGGAA
AGGACGAAACACCGATAACTTCGTATAGCATACATTATACGAAGTTATGGTACCGATGCAGCTAGCCCGC
GGATCTGCCGGTCTCCCTATAGTGAGTCGTATTAATTTCGATAAGCCAGGTTAACCTGCATTAATGAATC
GGCCAACGCGCGGGGAGAGGCGGTTTGCGTATTGGGCGCTCTTCCGCTTCCTCGCTCACTGACTCGCTGC
GCTCGGTCGTTCGGCTGCGGCGAGCGGTATCAGCTCACTCAAAGGCGGTAATACGGTTATCCACAGAATC
AGGGGATAACGCAGGAAAGAACATGTGAGCAAAAGGCCAGCAAAAGGCCAGGAACCGTAAAAAGGCCGCG
TTGCTGGCGTTTTTCCATAGGCTCCGCCCCCCTGACGAGCATCACAAAAATCGACGCTCAAGTCAGAGGT
GGCGAAACCCGACAGGACTATAAAGATACCAGGCGTTTCCCCCTGGAAGCTCCCTCGTGCGCTCTCCTGT
TCCGACCCTGCCGCTTACCGGATACCTGTCCGCCTTTCTCCCTTCGGGAAGCGTGGCGCTTTCTCATAGC
TCACGCTGTAGGTATCTCAGTTCGGTGTAGGTCGTTCGCTCCAAGCTGGGCTGTGTGCACGAACCCCCCG
TTCAGCCCGACCGCTGCGCCTTATCCGGTAACTATCGTCTTGAGTCCAACCCGGTAAGACACGACTTATC
GCCACTGGCAGCAGCCACTGGTAACAGGATTAGCAGAGCGAGGTATGTAGGCGGTGCTACAGAGTTCTTG
AAGTGGTGGCCTAACTACGGCTACACTAGAAGAACAGTATTTGGTATCTGCGCTCTGCTGAAGCCAGTTA
CCTTCGGAAAAAGAGTTGGTAGCTCTTGATCCGGCAAACAAACCACCGCTGGTAGCGGTGGTTTTTTTGT
TTGCAAGCAGCAGATTACGCGCAGAAAAAAAGGATCTCAAGAAGATCCTTTGATCTTTTCTACGGGGTCT
GACGCTCAGTGGAACGAAAACTCACGTTAAGGGATTTTGGTCATGAGATTATCAAAAAGGATCTTCACCT
AGATCCTTTTAAATTAAAAATGAAGTTTTAAATCAATCTAAAGTATATATGAGTAAACTTGGTCTGACAG
TTACCAATGCTTAATCAGTGAGGCACCTATCTCAGCGATCTGTCTATTTCGTTCATCCATAGTTGCCTGA
CTCCCCGTCGTGTAGATAACTACGATACGGGAGGGCTTACCATCTGGCCCCAGTGCTGCAATGATACCGC
GAGACCCACGCTCACCGGCTCCAGATTTATCAGCAATAAACCAGCCAGCCGGAAGGGCCGAGCGCAGAAG
TGGTCCTGCAACTTTATCCGCCTCCATCCAGTCTATTAATTGTTGCCGGGAAGCTAGAGTAAGTAGTTCG
CCAGTTAATAGTTTGCGCAACGTTGTTGCCATTGCTACAGGCATCGTGGTGTCACGCTCGTCGTTTGGTA
TGGCTTCATTCAGCTCCGGTTCCCAACGATCAAGGCGAGTTACATGATCCCCCATGTTGTGCAAAAAAGC
GGTTAGCTCCTTCGGTCCTCCGATCGTTGTCAGAAGTAAGTTGGCCGCAGTGTTATCACTCATGGTTATG
GCAGCACTGCATAATTCTCTTACTGTCATGCCATCCGTAAGATGCTTTTCTGTGACTGGTGAGTACTCAA
CCAAGTCATTCTGAGAATAGTGTATGCGGCGACCGAGTTGCTCTTGCCCGGCGTCAATACGGGATAATAC
CGCGCCACATAGCAGAACTTTAAAAGTGCTCATCATTGGAAAACGTTCTTCGGGGCGAAAACTCTCAAGG
ATCTTACCGCTGTTGAGATCCAGTTCGATGTAACCCACTCGTGCACCCAACTGATCTTCAGCATCTTTTA
CTTTCACCAGCGTTTCTGGGTGAGCAAAAACAGGAAGGCAAAATGCCGCAAAAAAGGGAATAAGGGCGAC
ACGGAAATGTTGAATACTCATACTCTTCCTTTTTCAATATTATTGAAGCATTTATCAGGGTTATTGTCTC
ATGAGCGGATACATATTTGAATGTATTTAGAAAAATAAACAAATAGGGGTTCCGCGCACATTTCCCCGAA
AAGTGCCACCTGACGTCTAAGAAACCATTATTATCATGACATTAACCTATAAAAATAGGCGTATCACGAG
GCCCTTTCGTCTCGCGCGTTTCGGTGATGACGGTGAAAACCTCTGACACATGCAGCTCCCGGAGACGGTC
ACAGCTTGTCTGTAAGCGGATGCCGGGAGCAGACAAGCCCGTCAGGGCGCGTCAGCGGGTGTTGGCGGGT
GTCGGGGCTGGCTTAACTATGCGGCATCAGAGCAGATTGTACTGAGAGTGCACCATATGGACATATTGTC
GTTAGAACGCGGCTACAATTAATACATAACCTTATGTATCATACACATACG
Features (pLannotate 1.2.2; 16 found; start..end, strand, type, name):
      1..19      +  promoter       SP6 promoter: promoter for bacteriophage SP6 RNA polymerase
     81..113     +  CDS            VSV-G tag: epitope tag from vesicular stomatitis virus G protein
    123..244     +  polyA_signal   SV40 poly(A) signal: SV40 polyadenylation signal
    251..284     +  protein_bind   loxP: Cre-mediated recombination occurs in the 8-bp core sequence (GCATACAT). Cre recombinase
    291..607     +  promoter       SV40 promoter: SV40 enhancer and early promoter
    620..994     +  CDS            BleoR: antibiotic-binding protein; Sh ble from Streptoalloteichus hindustanus; confers resistance to bleomycin, phleomycin, and Zeocin™
   1004..1228    +  polyA_signal   bGH poly(A) signal: bovine growth hormone polyadenylation signal
   1235..1475    +  promoter       U6 promoter: RNA polymerase III promoter for human U6 snRNA
   1485..1518    +  protein_bind   loxP: Cre-mediated recombination occurs in the 8-bp core sequence (GCATACAT). Cre recombinase
   1556..1574    -  promoter       T7 promoter: promoter for bacteriophage T7 RNA polymerase
   1596..1649    -  CDS            lacI (fragment): lac repressor; lacI; The lac repressor binds to the lac operator to inhibit transcription in E. coli. This inhibition can be relieved by adding lactose or isopropyl-β-D-thiogalactopyranoside (IPTG).
   1832..2420    -  rep_origin     ori: high-copy-number ColE1/pMB1/pBR322/pUC origin of replication
   2591..3451    -  CDS            AmpR: β-lactamase; bla; confers resistance to ampicillin, carbenicillin, and related antibiotics
   3452..3556    -  promoter       AmpR promoter: bla
   3651..3686    +  CDS            rop (fragment): Rop protein, which maintains plasmids at low copy number; rop
   3788..3839    +  misc_feature   bom (fragment): basis of mobility region from pBR322
