[The description below was written by a language model from this plasmid's Addgene catalogue record and pLannotate feature annotations shown in this document.]
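Description:
pMaCTag-Z30 is a 3.9 kb PCR template plasmid built on the pFA6a backbone, used as the cassette source for C-terminal tagging of endogenous mammalian genes with the VSV-G epitope under Zeocin selection. It is not intended as an expression vector in its own right. In E. coli it is maintained at high copy through a ColE1/pUC-type origin and selected with ampicillin via the bla gene and its native promoter. Short lacI, rop and bom fragments are backbone remnants, and SP6 and T7 promoters flank the cassette region. The two sequence records (repository-sequenced and depositor-supplied) carry the same features in the same order and differ only in where numbering starts.

The amplifiable cassette begins with the promoterless VSV-G tag coding sequence followed by an SV40 polyadenylation signal, so that after in-frame insertion at the 3′ end of a target open reading frame the tag is expressed from the gene's own promoter. Downstream lies a selection unit in which the SV40 enhancer/early promoter drives the Sh ble gene (Zeocin/bleomycin resistance), terminated by a bGH poly(A) signal, followed by a human U6 RNA polymerase III promoter. Two loxP sites bracket the marker and the U6 promoter, which should allow Cre-mediated excision of this segment after integration. In the associated CRISPR-Cas12a-assisted PCR tagging method, gene-specific M1 and M2 tagging oligos are used to amplify the cassette. The U6 promoter at the cassette's end is positioned to drive a guide RNA, presumably one supplied through the reverse oligo, although the record does not spell this out. The catalogue lists the insert species as human, although the tag derives from vesicular stomatitis virus G protein.
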