Addgene plasmid #120073: pMaCTag-Z30
Purpose: Template for C-terminal PCR tagging of mammalian genes (Zeocin selection) with VSV-G
Depositing lab: Michael Knop. Depositing organization: Universitaet Heidelberg. Publication: CRISPR-Cas12a-assisted PCR tagging of mammalian genes. Fueller J, Herbst K, Meurer M, Gubicza K, Kurtulmus B, Knopf JD, Kirrmaier D, Buchmuller BC, Pereira G, Lemberg MK, Knop M. J Cell Biol. 2020 Jun 1;219(6). pii: 151766. doi: 10.1083/jcb.201910210. PubMed 32406907.
Backbone
  Vector backbone: pFA6a
  Backbone size w/o insert (bp): 2412
  Vector type: PCR Template
  Selectable markers: Zeocin
Growth in bacteria
  Bacterial resistance: Ampicillin, 100 μg/mL
  Growth temperature: 37°C
  Growth strain: DH5alpha
  Copy number: High Copy
Gene/Insert
  Gene/Insert name: VSV-G
  Species: H. sapiens (human)
  Promoter: None
  Tag / fusion protein: VSV-G (C terminal on backbone)
  Cloning method: Restriction Enzyme; 5′ cloning site BamHI (not destroyed); 3′ cloning site SpeI (not destroyed)
  Sequencing primers: 5′ SP6; 3′ AAACCACAACTAGAATGCAGTG
Terms and licenses: Academic/Nonprofit Terms; Industry Terms: Not Available to Industry
Depositor comments: Template plasmid for C-terminal PCR tagging of mammalian genes. For M1 and M2 tagging oligo design please visit www.pcr-tagging.com Please visit https://www.biorxiv.org/content/early/2018/11/20/473876 for BioRxiv preprint
How to cite: pMaCTag-Z30 was a gift from Michael Knop (Addgene plasmid # 120073 ; http://n2t.net/addgene:120073 ; RRID:Addgene_120073)
